>Addgene plasmid #40449 | LRRK2_1867_2161_L1936Y_I2131S | depositor full sequence | sequence record 52126 | LRRK2_1867_2161_L1936Y_I2131S sequence 9085 bps
GGAACGGCTCCGCCCACTATTAATGAAATTAAAAATTCCAATTTTAAAAAACGCAGCAAGAGAAACATTT
GTATGAAAGAATGCGTAGAAGGAAAGAAAAATGTCGTCGACATGCTGAACAACAAGATTAATATGCCTCC
GTGTATAAAAAAAATATTGAACGATTTGAAAGAAAACAATGTACCGCGCGGCGGTATGTACAGGAAGAGG
TTTATACTAAACTGTTACATTGCAAACGTGGTTTCGTGTGCCAAGTGTGAAAACCGATGTTTAATCAAGG
CTCTGACGCATTTCTACAACCACGACTCCAAGTGTGTGGGTGAAGTCATGCATCTTTTAATCAAATCCCA
AGATGTGTATAAACCACCAAACTGCCAAAAAATGAAAACTGTCGACAAGCTCTGTCCGTTTGCTGGCAAC
TGCAAGGGTCTCAATCCTATTTGTAATTATTGAATAATAAAACAATTATAAATGCTAAATTTGTTTTTTA
TTAACGATACAAACCAAACGCAACAAGAACATTTGTAGTATTATCTATAATTGAAAACGCGTAGTTATAA
TCGCTGAGGTAATATTTAAAATCATTTTCAAATGATTCACAGTTAATTTGCGACAATATAATTTTATTTT
CACATAAACTAGACGCCTTGTCGTCTTCTTCTTCGTATTCCTTCTCTTTTTCATTTTTCTCTTCATAAAA
ATTAACATAGTTATTATCGTATCCATATATGTATCTATCGTATAGAGTAAATTTTTTGTTGTCATAAATA
TATATGTCTTTTTTAATGGGGTGTATAGTACCGCTGCGCATAGTTTTTCTGTAATTTACAACAGTGCTAT
TTTCTGGTAGTTCTTCGGAGTGTGTTGCTTTAATTATTAAATTTATATAATCAATGAATTTGGGATCGTC
GGTTTTGTACAATATGTTGCCGGCATAGTACGCAGCTTCTTCTAGTTCAATTACACCATTTTTTAGCAGC
ACCGGATTAACATAACTTTCCAAAATGTTGTACGAACCGTTAAACAAAAACAGTTCACCTCCCTTTTCTA
TACTATTGTCTGCGAGCAGTTGTTTGTTGTTAAAAATAACAGCCATTGTAATGAGACGCACAAACTAATA
TCACAAACTGGAAATGTCTATCAATATATAGTTGCTGATCAGATCCTCATTGTTTGCCTCCCTGCTGCGG
TTTTTCACCGAAGTTCATGCCAGTCCAGCGTTTTTGCAGCAGAAAAGCCGCCGACTTCGGTTTGCGGTCG
CGAGTGAAGATCCCTTTCTTGTTACCGCCAACGCGCAATATGCCTTGCGAGGTCGCAAAATCGGCGAAAT
TCCATACCTGTTCACCGACGACGGCGCTGACGCGATCAAAGACGCGGTGATACATATCCAGCCATGCACA
CTGATACTCTTCACTCCACATGTCGGTGTACATTGAGTGCAGCCCGGCTAACGTATCCACGCCGTATTCG
GTGATGATAATCGGCTGATGCAGTTTCTCCTGCCAGGCCAGAAGTTCTTTTTCCAGTACCTTCTCTGCCG
TTTCCAAATCGCCGCTTTGGACATACCATCCGTAATAACGGTTCAGGCACAGCACATCAAAGAGATCGCT
GATGGTATCGGTGTGAGCGTCGCAGAACATTACATTGACGCAGGTGATCGGACGCGTCGGGTCGAGTTTA
CGCGTTGCTTCCGCCAGTGGCGCGAAATATTCCCGTGCACCTTGCGGACGGGTATCCGGTTCGTTGGCAA
TACTCCACATCACCACGCTTGGGTGGTTTTTGTCACGCGCTATCAGCTCTTTAATCGCCTGTAAGTGCGC
TTGCTGAGTTTCCCCGTTGACTGCCTCTTCGCTGTACAGTTCTTTCGGCTTGTTGCCCGCTTCGAAACCA
ATGCCTAAAGAGAGCGAAAAGCCGACAGCAGCAGTTTCATCAATCACCACGATGCCATGTTCATCTGCCC
AGTCGAGCATCTCTTCAGCGTAAGGGTAATGCGAGGTACGGTAGGAGTTGGCCCCAATCCAGTCCATTAA
TGCGTGGTCGTGCACCATCAGCACGTTATCGAATCCTTTGCCACGTAAGTCCGCATCTTCATGACGACCA
AAGCCAGTAAAGTAGAACGGTTTGTGGTTAATCAGGAACTGTTGGCCCTTCACTGCCACTGACCGGATGC
CGACGCGAAGCGGGTAGATATCACACTCTGTCTGGCTTTTGGCTGTGACGCACAGTTCATAGAGATAACC
TTCACCCGGTTGCCAGAGGTGCGGATTCACCACTTGCAAAGTCCCGCTAGTGCCTTGTCCAGTTGCAACC
ACCTGTTGATCCGCATCACGCAGTTCAACGCTGACATCACCATTGGCCACCACCTGCCAGTCAACAGACG
CGTGGTTACAGTCTTGCGCGACATGCGTCACCACGGTGATATCGTCCACCCAGGTGTTCGGCGTGGTGTA
GAGCATTACGCTGCGATGGATTCCGGCATAGTTAAAGAAATCATGGAAGTAAGACTGCTTTTTCTTGCCG
TTTTCGTCGGTAATCACCATTCCCGGCGGGATAGTCTGCCAGTTCAGTTCGTTGTTCACACAAACGGTGA
TACGTACACTTTTCCCGGCAATAACATACGGCGTGACATCGGCTTCAAATGGCGTATAGCCGCCCTGATG
CTCCATCACTTCCTGATTATTGACCCACACTTTGCCGTAATGAGTGACCGCATCGAAACGCAGCACGATA
CGCTGGCCTGCCCAACCTTTCGGTATAAAGACTTCGCGCTGATACCAGACGTTGCCCGCATAATTACGAA
TATCTGCATCGGCGAACTGATCGTTAAAACTGCCTGGCACAGCAATTGCCCGGCTTTCTTGTAACGCGCT
TTCCCACCAACGCTGATCAATTCCACAGTTTTCGCGATCCAGACTGAATGCCCACAGGCCGTCGAGTTTT
TTGATTTCACGGGTTGGGGTTTCTACAGGACGGACCATATTTATAGGTGTAATTTATGTAGCTGTAATTT
TTACCTTATTAATATTTTTTACGCTTTGCATTCGACGACTGAACTCCCAAATATATGTTTAACTCGTCTT
GGTCGTTTGAATTTTTGTTGCTGTGTTTCCTAATATTTTCCATCACCTTAAATATGTTATTGTAATCCTC
AATGTTGAACTTGCAATTGGACACGGCATAGTTTTCCATAGTCGTGTAAAACATGGTATTGGCTGCATTG
TAATACATCCGACTGAGCGGGTACGGATCTATGTGTTTGAGCAGCCTGTTCAAAAACTCTGCATCGTCGC
AAAACGGAATTTCGTCGACAGATCTGATCATGGAGATAATTAAAATGATAACCATCTCGCAAATAAATAA
GTATTTTACTGTTTTCGTAACAGTTTTGTAATAAAAAAACCTATAAATATAGGATCTATGCACCACCATC
ACCACCATCACCACGAGAACCTTTATTTCCAAGGATCAATGGCACCGATCCTGGGGTATTGGAAGATCAA
GGGCCTAGTGCAGCCCACTCGTCTGCTCCTGGAGTACCTAGAAGAGAAGTATGAGGAGCACCTTTATGAG
CGGGACGAGGGTGACAAGTGGCGCAATAAGAAATTCGAGCTAGGCTTGGAATTCCCCAATCTGCCTTATT
ACATCGATGGCGACGTTAAGTTGACTCAGTCCATGGCCATCATCCGCTACATCGCCGACAAGCACAATAT
GCTAGGCGGGTGCCCGAAGGAGCGAGCTGAGATCTCTATGTTGGAAGGGGCCGTGCTGGATATCCGCTAC
GGCGTGAGCCGCATTGCATACTCAAAGGATTTCGAGACCCTCAAGGTTGACTTCCTGTCAAAGCTGCCTG
AAATGCTAAAGATGTTCGAAGACCGTCTCTGTCATAAGACCTACCTGAACGGGGACCACGTGACACACCC
GGACTTTATGTTGTATGACGCTCTGGACGTCGTGCTTTATATGGACCCTATGTGCCTGGACGCTTTTCCC
AAACTAGTGTGTTTCAAGAAACGTATCGAAGCTATCCCTCAGATTGATAAGTACCTGAAGTCCTCAAAGT
ACATCGCCTGGCCCCTTCAAGGTTGGCAAGCCACATTTGGCGGTGGCGACCATCCTCCCAAGTCAGACCT
AGTGCCTAGGCACAACCAGACCAGCCTATATAAGAAAGCCGGGTCAGCTGCCGCTGTGCTGGAGGAGAAC
CTGTATTTCCAGGGCGGATCCAACATCATGCTCAACAACGATGAGCTCGAATTTGAACAAGCTCCAGAAT
TCCTGCTCGGCGACGGCTCTTTCGGCTCCGTATACCGTGCTGCTTATGAAGGCGAAGAAGTCGCCGTAAA
GATCTTCAACAAGCACACCTCGCTCCGTCTGCTCCGTCAGGAACTGGTCGTTCTGTGTCATCTGCACCAT
CCGAGCCTCATCTCCCTGTACGCCGCTGGCATCCGTCCTCGTATGCTGGTGATGGAGCTGGCATCCAAGG
GCTCTCTCGACCGCCTGCTGCAGCAGGACAAGGCTTCTCTGACCCGTACTCTGCAGCATCGTATCGCTCT
GCATGTAGCTGACGGCCTGCGTTATCTTCATTCTGCAATGATCATTTATCGCGACCTGAAACCTCATAAT
GTACTGCTGTTTACTCTGTACCCGAACGCTGCCATCATCGCTAAGATTGCAGACTATGGTATTGCGCAGT
ACTGCTGCCGCATGGGCATTAAAACAAGCGAAGGTACGCCGGGTTTCCGTGCTCCAGAAGTGGCTCGTGG
CAACGTTATTTACAACCAGCAAGCTGACGTTTACTCGTTCGGTCTGCTCCTGTACGATATCCTGACTACC
GGCGGCCGTATCGTAGAAGGTCTGAAGTTCCCTAACGAATTCGACGAACTGGAAATCCAGGGCAAGCTGC
CAGACCCGGTTAAAGAATACGGTTGCGCTCCGTGGCCGATGGTAGAGAAGCTCATCAAACAGTGCCTTAA
AGAAAACCCTCAGGAACGTCCAACCTCTGCTCAAGTGTTCGACTCCCTTAACAGCGCTGAACTCGTCTGT
CTGACTCGCCGTATTCTCCTGCCTAAGAATGTTATCGTGGAATGTATGGTTGCTACTCACCATAACTGAT
GATAAGCTTTAGTAAGCACTCGAGCACCACCACCACCACCACTAACCTAGGTAGCTGAGCGCATGCAAGC
TGATCCGGGTTATTAGTACATTTATTAAGCGCTAGATTCTGTGCGTTGTTGATTTACAGACAATTGTTGT
ACGTATTTTAATAATTCATTAAATTTATAATCTTTAGGGTGGTATGTTAGAGCGAAAATCAAATGATTTT
CAGCGTCTTTATATCTGAATTTAAATATTAAATCCTCAATAGATTTGTAAAATAGGTTTCGATTAGTTTC
AAACAAGGGTTGTTTTTCCGAACCGATGGCTGGACTATCTAATGGATTTTCGCTCAACGCCACAAAACTT
GCCAAATCTTGTAGCAGCAATCTAGCTTTGTCGATATTCGTTTGTGTTTTGTTTTGTAATAAAGGTTCGA
CGTCGTTCAAAATATTATGCGCTTTTGTATTTCTTTCATCACTGTCGTTAGTGTACAATTGACTCGACGT
AAACACGTTAAATAGAGCTTGGACATATTTAACATCGGGCGTGTTAGCTTTATTAGGCCGATTATCGTCG
TCGTCCCAACCCTCGTCGTTAGAAGTTGCTTCCGAAGACGATTTTGCCATAGCCACACGACGCCTATTAA
TTGTGTCGGCTAACACGTCCGCGATCAAATTTGTAGTTGAGCTTTTTGGAATTATTTCTGATTGCGGGCG
TTTTTGGGCGGGTTTCAATCTAACTGTGCCCGATTTTAATTCAGACAACACGTTAGAAAGCGATGGTGCA
GGCGGTGGTAACATTTCAGACGGCAAATCTACTAATGGCGGCGGTGGTGGAGCTGATGATAAATCTACCA
TCGGTGGAGGCGCAGGCGGGGCTGGCGGCGGAGGCGGAGGCGGAGGTGGTGGCGGTGATGCAGACGGCGG
TTTAGGCTCAAATGTCTCTTTAGGCAACACAGTCGGCACCTCAACTATTGTACTGGTTTCGGGCGCCGTT
TTTGGTTTGACCGGTCTGAGACGAGTGCGATTTTTTTCGTTTCTAATAGCTTCCAACAATTGTTGTCTGT
CGTCTAAAGGTGCAGCGGGTTGAGGTTCCGTCGGCATTGGTGGAGCGGGCGGCAATTCAGACATCGATGG
TGGTGGTGGTGGTGGAGGCGCTGGAATGTTAGGCACGGGAGAAGGTGGTGGCGGCGGTGCCGCCGGTATA
ATTTGTTCTGGTTTAGTTTGTTCGCGCACGATTGTGGGCACCGGCGCAGGCGCCGCTGGCTGCACAACGG
AAGGTCGTCTGCTTCGAGGCAGCGCTTGGGGTGGTGGCAATTCAATATTATAATTGGAATACAAATCGTA
AAAATCTGCTATAAGCATTGTAATTTCGCTATCGTTTACCGTGCCGATATTTAACAACCGCTCAATGTAA
GCAATTGTATTGTAAAGAGATTGTCTCAAGCTCGGATCGATCCCGCACGCCGATAACAAGCCTTTTCATT
TTTACTACAGCATTGTAGTGGCGAGACACTTCGCTGTCGTCGAGGTTTAAACGCTTCCTCGCTCACTGAC
TCGCTGCGCTCGGTCGTTCGGCTGCGGCGAGCGGTATCAGCTCACTCAAAGGCGGTAATACGGTTATCCA
CAGAATCAGGGGATAACGCAGGAAAGAACATGTGAGCAAAAGGCCAGCAAAAGGCCAGGAACCGTAAAAA
GGCCGCGTTGCTGGCGTTTTTCCATAGGCTCCGCCCCCCTGACGAGCATCACAAAAATCGACGCTCAAGT
CAGAGGTGGCGAAACCCGACAGGACTATAAAGATACCAGGCGTTTCCCCCTGGAAGCTCCCTCGTGCGCT
CTCCTGTTCCGACCCTGCCGCTTACCGGATACCTGTCCGCCTTTCTCCCTTCGGGAAGCGTGGCGCTTTC
TCATAGCTCACGCTGTAGGTATCTCAGTTCGGTGTAGGTCGTTCGCTCCAAGCTGGGCTGTGTGCACGAA
CCCCCCGTTCAGCCCGACCGCTGCGCCTTATCCGGTAACTATCGTCTTGAGTCCAACCCGGTAAGACACG
ACTTATCGCCACTGGCAGCAGCCACTGGTAACAGGATTAGCAGAGCGAGGTATGTAGGCGGTGCTACAGA
GTTCTTGAAGTGGTGGCCTAACTACGGCTACACTAGAAGGACAGTATTTGGTATCTGCGCTCTGCTGAAG
CCAGTTACCTTCGGAAAAAGAGTTGGTAGCTCTTGATCCGGCAAACAAACCACCGCTGGTAGCGGTGGTT
TTTTTGTTTGCAAGCAGCAGATTACGCGCAGAAAAAAAGGATCTCAAGAAGATCCTTTGATCTTTTCTAC
GGGGTCTGACGCTCAGTGGAACGAAAACTCACGTTAAGGGATTTTGGTCATGAGATTATCAAAAAGGATC
TTCACCTAGATCCTTTTAAATTAAAAATGAAGTTTTAAATCAATCTAAAGTATATATGAGTAAACTTGGT
CTGACAGTTACCAATGCTTAATCAGTGAGGCACCTATCTCAGCGATCTGTCTATTTCGTTCATCCATAGT
TGCCTGACTCCCCGTCGTGTAGATAACTACGATACGGGAGGGCTTACCATCTGGCCCCAGTGCTGCAATG
ATACCGCGAGACCCACGCTCACCGGCTCCAGATTTATCAGCAATAAACCAGCCAGCCGGAAGGGCCGAGC
GCAGAAGTGGTCCTGCAACTTTATCCGCCTCCATCCAGTCTATTAATTGTTGCCGGGAAGCTAGAGTAAG
TAGTTCGCCAGTTAATAGTTTGCGCAACGTTGTTGCCATTGCTACAGGCATCGTGGTGTCACGCTCGTCG
TTTGGTATGGCTTCATTCAGCTCCGGTTCCCAACGATCAAGGCGAGTTACATGATCCCCCATGTTGTGCA
AAAAAGCGGTTAGCTCCTTCGGTCCTCCGATCGTTGTCAGAAGTAAGTTGGCCGCAGTGTTATCACTCAT
GGTTATGGCAGCACTGCATAATTCTCTTACTGTCATGCCATCCGTAAGATGCTTTTCTGTGACTGGTGAG
TACTCAACCAAGTCATTCTGAGAATAGTGTATGCGGCGACCGAGTTGCTCTTGCCCGGCGTCAATACGGG
ATAATACCGCGCCACATAGCAGAACTTTAAAAGTGCTCATCATTGGAAAACGTTCTTCGGGGCGAAAACT
CTCAAGGATCTTACCGCTGTTGAGATCCAGTTCGATGTAACCCACTCGTGCACCCAACTGATCTTCAGCA
TCTTTTACTTTCACCAGCGTTTCTGGGTGAGCAAAAACAGGAAGGCAAAATGCCGCAAAAAAGGGAATAA
GGGCGACACGGAAATGTTGAATACTCATACTCTTCCTTTTTCAATATTATTGAAGCATTTATCAGGGTTA
TTGTCTCATGAGCGGATACATATTTGAATGTATTTAGAAAAATAAACAAATAGGGGTTCCGCGCACATTT
CCCCGAAAAGTGCCACCTG
[124 nt withheld, positions 8560-8683]
C
[91 nt withheld, positions 8685-8775]
A
[49 nt withheld, positions 8777-8825]
CCTTTGACGTTGGAGTCCACGTTCTTT
[37 nt withheld, positions 8853-8889]
ACCCTATCTCGGTCTATTCTTTTGATTTATAAGGGATTTTGCCGATTTCGGCCTATTGGTTAAAAAATGA
GCTGATTTAACAAAAATTTAACGCGAATTTTAACAAAATATTAACGTTTACAATTTCCCATTCGCCATTC
AGGCTGCGCAACTGTTGGGAAGGGCGATCGGTGCGGGCCTCTTCGCTATTACGCCA
Features (pLannotate 1.2.2; 15 found; start..end, strand, type, name):
    329..453     +  CDS            lef2: baculovirus late expression factor 2
    491..1096    +  CDS            ORF603: baculovirus ORF603 protein
   1167..2972    -  CDS            GUS: β-glucuronidase; uidA (or gusA) from E. coli
   2987..3302    -  promoter       p6.9 promoter: Autographa californica p6.9; baculovirus late basic protein promoter
   3317..3408    +  promoter       polyhedrin promoter: polh from Autographa californica; promoter for the baculovirus polyhedrin gene
   3469..4122    +  CDS            GST26_SCHJA: Experimental evidence at protein level: Swiss-Prot protein existence level 1. GST isoenzymes appear to play a central role in the parasite detoxification system. Other functions are also suspected including a role in increasing the solubility of haematin in the parasite gut. From Schistosoma japonicum (Blood fluke).
   4222..5106    +  CDS            LRRK2 (fragment): LRRK2_HUMAN - Also known as PARK8. Experimental evidence at protein level: Swiss-Prot protein existence level 1. Serine/threonine-protein kinase which phosphorylates a broad range of proteins involved in multiple processes such as neuronal plasticity, autophagy, and vesicle trafficking (PubMed:20949042, PubMed:22012985, PubMed:26824392, PubMed:29125462, PubMed:28720718, PubMed:29127255, PubMed:30398148, PubMed:29212815, PubMed:30635421, PubMed:21850687, PubMed:23395371, PubMed:17114044, PubMed:24687852, PubMed:26014385, PubMed:25201882). Is a key regulator of RAB GTPases by regulating the GTP/
   5135..5152    +  CDS            9xHis (fragment): 9xHis affinity tag
   5189..6546    +  misc_recomb    baculovirus recombination region (ORF1629): contains part of ORF1629
   6544..6621    -  CDS            P61 (fragment): P78_NPVAC - Experimental evidence at protein level: Swiss-Prot protein existence level 1. Plays a role in the transport of the nucleocapsids from the cytoplasm toward the host nucleus together with the host actin- polymerizing Arp2/3 complex. From Autographa californica nuclear polyhedrosis virus (AcMNPV).
   6809..7397    -  rep_origin     ori: high-copy-number ColE1/pMB1/pBR322/pUC origin of replication
   7568..8428    -  CDS            AmpR: β-lactamase; bla; confers resistance to ampicillin, carbenicillin, and related antibiotics
   8429..8533    -  promoter       AmpR promoter: bla
   8560..9015    +  rep_origin     f1 ori (sequence partly withheld): f1 bacteriophage origin of replication; arrow indicates direction of (+) strand synthesis
   9020..1       -  CDS            lacZα (fragment) (across the origin): LacZα fragment of β-galactosidase; lacZ fragment
