[The description below was written by a language model from this plasmid's Addgene catalogue record and pLannotate feature annotations shown in this document.]
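Description:
LRRK2_1867_2161_L1936Y_I2131S is a baculovirus transfer plasmid built on the pEMB017 backbone (Emerald) for producing a fragment of human LRRK2 in insect cells. It is maintained in E. coli as a high-copy plasmid through a ColE1/pUC-type origin and selected with ampicillin via the β-lactamase gene; an f1 origin and a remnant of lacZα are also present. The expression region is flanked by AcMNPV sequences, lef2/ORF603 on one side and an ORF1629 recombination region on the other. These provide the homology arms for recombination with baculovirus DNA at the polyhedrin locus to generate recombinant virus.

The insert encodes residues 1867–2161 of LRRK2 carrying two substitutions, L1936Y and I2131S. The 885-nt annotated LRRK2 fragment matches this span. Transcription is driven by the very late polyhedrin (polH) promoter. An annotated Schistosoma japonicum GST coding sequence lies upstream of LRRK2, consistent with the catalogue's N-terminal GST-TEV fusion, which allows glutathione affinity purification followed by protease removal of the tag. The catalogue also lists an N-terminal His-TEV tag, but the only histidine tag detected in the feature table is a short His stretch just downstream of the LRRK2 fragment, so the exact tag arrangement in the expressed protein is not settled by the record. A divergently oriented β-glucuronidase (GUS) gene under the baculovirus late p6.9 promoter serves as a co-transferred reporter that can identify recombinant virus.

The record does not state the purpose of the two mutations or of the construct. Its design fits recombinant production and purification of this LRRK2 fragment, a protein linked to Parkinson's disease (PARK8).
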