Addgene plasmid #40449: LRRK2_1867_2161_L1936Y_I2131S
Depositing lab: Michael J Fox Foundation MJFF. Depositing organization: Michael J Fox Foundation.
Backbone
  Vector backbone: pEMB017
  Backbone manufacturer: Emerald
  Vector type: Baculovirus
Growth in bacteria
  Bacterial resistance: Ampicillin, 100 μg/mL
  Growth temperature: 37°C
  Growth strain: Top10
  Copy number: High Copy
Gene/Insert
  Gene/Insert name: LRRK2
  Species: H. sapiens (human)
  Mutation: aa1867_2161; L1936Y, I2131S
  Entrez Gene: LRRK2 (a.k.a. AURA17, DARDARIN, PARK8, RIPK7, ROCO2)
  Promoter: polH
  Tag / fusion protein: HisTev (N terminal on insert); GST-Tev (N terminal on insert)
  Cloning method: Restriction Enzyme; 5′ cloning site BamHI (destroyed during cloning); 3′ cloning site HindIII (destroyed during cloning)
  Sequencing primers: 5′ DSP2466For:GAATTTCGTCGACAGATC; 3′ DSP2466Rev:AATAACCCGGATCAGCTT
Terms and licenses: Academic/Nonprofit Terms; Industry Terms
How to cite: LRRK2_1867_2161_L1936Y_I2131S was a gift from Michael J Fox Foundation MJFF (Addgene plasmid # 40449 ; http://n2t.net/addgene:40449 ; RRID:Addgene_40449)
