>Addgene plasmid #40449 | LRRK2_1867_2161_L1936Y_I2131S | addgene partial sequence | sequence record 53288 | DSP2466Rev 5'-AATAACCCGGATCAGCTT-3'
GGTGGTGGTGGTGCTCGAGTGCTTACTAAAGCTTATCATCAGTTATGGTGAGTAGCAACCATACATTCCA
CGATAACATTCTTAGGCAGGAGAATACGGCGAGTCAGACAGACGAGTTCAGCGCTGTTAAGGGAGTCGAA
CACTTGAGCAGAGGTTGGACGTTCCTGAGGGTTTTCTTTAAGGCACTGTTTGATGAGCTTCTCTACCATC
GGCCACGGAGCGCAACCGTATTCTTTAACCGGGTCTGGCAGCTTGCCCTGGATTTCCAGTTCGTCGAATT
CGTTAGGGAACTTCAGACCTTCTACGATACGGCCGCCGGTAGTCAGGATATCGTACAGGAGCAGACCGAA
CGAGTAAACGTCAGCTTGCTGGTTGTAAATAACGTTGCCACGAGCCACTTCTGGAGCACGGAAACCCGGC
GTACCTTCGCTTGTTTTAATGCCCATGCGGCAGCAGTACTGCGCAATACCATAGTCTGCAATCTTAGCGA
TGATGGCAGCGTTCGGGTACAGAGTAAACAGCAGTACATTATGAGGTTTCAGGTCGCGATAAATGATCAT
TGCAGAATGAAGATAACGCAGGCCGTCAGCTACATGCAGAGCGATACGATGCTGCAGAGTACGGGTCAGA
GAAGCCTTGTCCTGCTGCAGCAGGCGGTCGAGAGAGCCCTTGGATGCCAGCTCCATCACCAGCATACGAG
GACGGATGCCAGCGGCGTACAGGGAGATGAGGCTCGGATGGTGCAGATGACACAGAACGACCAGTTCCTG
ACGGAGCAGACGGAGCGAGGTGTGCTTGTTGAAGATCTTTACGGCGACTTCTTCGCCTTCATAAGCAGCA
CGGTATACGGAGCCGAAAGAGCCGTCGCCGAGCAGGAATTCTGGAGC
