>Addgene plasmid #40449 | LRRK2_1867_2161_L1936Y_I2131S | addgene partial sequence | sequence record 53289 | DSP2466For 5'-GAATTTCGTCGACAGATC-3'
AATAAATAAGTATTTTACTGTTTTCGTAACAGTTTTGTAATAAAAAAACCTATAAATATAGGATCTATGC
ACCACCATCACCACCATCACCACGAGAACCTTTATTTCCAAGGATCAATGGCACCGATCCTGGGGTATTG
GAAGATCAAGGGCCTAGTGCAGCCCACTCGTCTGCTCCTGGAGTACCTAGAAGAGAAGTATGAGGAGCAC
CTTTATGAGCGGGACGAGGGTGACAAGTGGCGCAATAAGAAATTCGAGCTAGGCTTGGAATTCCCCAATC
TGCCTTATTACATCGATGGCGACGTTAAGTTGACTCAGTCCATGGCCATCATCCGCTACATCGCCGACAA
GCACAATATGCTAGGCGGGTGCCCGAAGGAGCGAGCTGAGATCTCTATGTTGGAAGGGGCCGTGCTGGAT
ATCCGCTACGGCGTGAGCCGCATTGCATACTCAAAGGATTTCGAGACCCTCAAGGTTGACTTCCTGTCAA
AGCTGCCTGAAATGCTAAAGATGTTCGAAGACCGTCTCTGTCATAAGACCTACCTGAACGGGGACCACGT
GACACACCCGGACTTTATGTTGTATGACGCTCTGGACGTCGTGCTTTATATGGACCCTATGTGCCTGGAC
GCTTTTCCCAAACTAGTGTGTTTCAAGAAACGTATCGAAGCTATCCCTCAGATTGATAAGTACCTGAAGT
CCTCAAAGTACATCGCCTGGCCCCTTCAAGGTTGGCAAGCCACATTTGGCGGTGGCGACCATCCTCCCAA
GTCAGACCTAGTGCCTAGGCACAACCAGACCAGCCTATATAAGAAAGCCGGGTCAGCTGCCGCTGTGCTG
GAGGAGAACCTGTATTTCCAGGGCGGATCC
